Addgene plasmid #42105: pLuc-CDS-m640-2
Depositing lab: Kumiko Ui-Tei. Depositing organization: The University of Tokyo. Publication: E-cadherin is transcriptionally activated via suppression of ZEB1 transcriptional repressor by small RNA-mediated gene silencing. Mazda M, Nishi K, Naito Y, Ui-Tei K. PLoS One. 2011;6(12):e28688. doi: 10.1371/journal.pone.0028688. Epub 2011 Dec 21. PubMed 22205962.
Backbone
  Vector backbone: psiCHECK-1
  Backbone manufacturer: Promega
  Backbone size w/o insert (bp): 3565
  Total vector size (bp): 6940
  Modifications to backbone: The stop codon of Renilla luciferase was removed, and a SalI restriction site was added by PCR.
  Vector type: Mammalian Expression, Luciferase
Growth in bacteria
  Bacterial resistance: Ampicillin, 100 μg/mL
  Growth temperature: 37°C
  Growth strain: DH5alpha
  Copy number: High Copy
Gene/Insert
  Gene/Insert name: ZEB1
  Species: H. sapiens (human)
  Mutation: Silent mutations were introduced in the seed-complementary site of dsEcad640 antisense strand (640a-2).
  GenBank ID: NM_030751.4
  Entrez Gene: ZEB1 (a.k.a. AREB6, BZP, DELTAEF1, FECD6, NIL2A, PPCD3, TCF8, ZFHEP, ZFHX1A)
  Promoter: SV40
  Tag / fusion protein: Renilla luciferase (N terminal on backbone)
  Cloning method: Restriction Enzyme; 5′ cloning site SalI (not destroyed); 3′ cloning site NotI (not destroyed)
  Sequencing primers: 5′ CGCAACTACAACGCCTACCT
Terms and licenses: Academic/Nonprofit Terms; Industry Terms: Not Available to Industry
How to cite: pLuc-CDS-m640-2 was a gift from Kumiko Ui-Tei (Addgene plasmid # 42105 ; http://n2t.net/addgene:42105 ; RRID:Addgene_42105)
