[The description below was written by a language model from this plasmid's Addgene catalogue record and pLannotate feature annotations shown in this document.]
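Description:
pLuc-CDS-m640-2 is a mammalian luciferase reporter plasmid built on the psiCHECK-1 backbone, in which the human ZEB1 coding sequence is fused in frame downstream of Renilla luciferase. It is propagated in E. coli as a high-copy plasmid through a ColE1/pUC-type origin and selected with ampicillin via the β-lactamase gene and its native promoter. No mammalian selection marker is annotated, so the construct is suited to transient transfection.

The expression cassette is driven by the SV40 enhancer and early promoter, followed by a chimeric β-globin/immunoglobulin intron that improves transcript processing, and a T7 promoter that could support in vitro transcription. The human codon-optimized Renilla luciferase gene comes next. Its stop codon was removed and a SalI site added by PCR, which explains why the feature table annotates it as a fragment. The ZEB1 coding sequence was inserted between SalI and NotI, giving a single transcript and an N-terminal luciferase–ZEB1 fusion, terminated by a synthetic polyadenylation signal.

This version carries silent mutations in the site within the ZEB1 coding region that is complementary to the seed region of the antisense strand of the small RNA dsEcad640 (site 640a-2), so the encoded protein is unchanged while seed pairing is disrupted. Because luciferase output reports the fate of the fused ZEB1 message, the plasmid appears to serve as a mutant control for testing whether this small RNA silences ZEB1 through seed-dependent recognition of its coding sequence. That fits the associated study, which links ZEB1 suppression to E-cadherin activation. The record does not mention a companion normalization reporter.
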