Features (pLannotate 1.2.2; 9 found; start..end, strand, type, name):
     62..419     +  promoter       SV40 promoter: SV40 enhancer and early promoter
    489..621     +  intron         chimeric intron: chimera between introns from human β-globin and immunoglobulin heavy chain genes
    666..684     +  promoter       T7 promoter: promoter for bacteriophage T7 RNA polymerase
    694..1627    +  CDS            hRluc (fragment): Renilla luciferase human codon-optimized
   1678..5049    +  CDS            ZEB1: ZEB1_HUMAN - Also known as AREB6, TCF8. Experimental evidence at protein level: Swiss-Prot protein existence level 1. Acts as a transcriptional repressor. Inhibits interleukin-2 (IL-2) gene expression. Enhances or represses the promoter activity of the ATP1A1 gene depending on the quantity of cDNA and on the cell type. Represses E-cadherin promoter and induces an epithelial-mesenchymal transition (EMT) by recruiting SMARCA4/BRG1. Represses BCL6 transcription in the presence of the corepressor CTBP1. Positively regulates neuronal differentiation. Represses RCOR1 transcription activation during
   5068..5116    +  polyA_signal   poly(A) signal: synthetic polyadenylation signal
   5149..5253    +  promoter       AmpR promoter: bla
   5254..6114    +  CDS            AmpR: β-lactamase; bla; confers resistance to ampicillin, carbenicillin, and related antibiotics
   6285..6873    +  rep_origin     ori: high-copy-number ColE1/pMB1/pBR322/pUC origin of replication
>Addgene plasmid #42105 | pLuc-CDS-m640-2 | depositor full sequence | sequence record 56839 | pLuc-CDS-m640-2 sequence 6940 bps
AGATCTGCGCAGCACCATGGCCTGAAATAACCTCTGAAAGAGGAACTTGGTTAGGTACCTTCTGAGGCGG
AAAGAACCAGCTGTGGAATGTGTGTCAGTTAGGGTGTGGAAAGTCCCCAGGCTCCCCAGCAGGCAGAAGT
ATGCAAAGCATGCATCTCAATTAGTCAGCAACCAGGTGTGGAAAGTCCCCAGGCTCCCCAGCAGGCAGAA
GTATGCAAAGCATGCATCTCAATTAGTCAGCAACCATAGTCCCGCCCCTAACTCCGCCCATCCCGCCCCT
AACTCCGCCCAGTTCCGCCCATTCTCCGCCCCATGGCTGACTAATTTTTTTTATTTATGCAGAGGCCGAG
GCCGCCTCGGCCTCTGAGCTATTCCAGAAGTAGTGAGGAGGCTTTTTTGGAGGCCTAGGCTTTTGCAAAA
AGCTTGATTCTTCTGACACAACAGTCTCGAACTTAAGCTGCAGAAGTTGGTCGTGAGGCACTGGGCAGGT
AAGTATCAAGGTTACAAGACAGGTTTAAGGAGACCAATAGAAACTGGGCTTGTCGAGACAGAGAAGACTC
TTGCGTTTCTGATAGGCACCTATTGGTCTTACTGACATCCACTTTGCCTTTCTCTCCACAGGTGTCCACT
CCCAGTTCAATTACAGCTCTTAAGGCTAGAGTACTTAATACGACTCACTATAGGCTAGCCACCATGGCTT
CCAAGGTGTACGACCCCGAGCAACGCAAACGCATGATCACTGGGCCTCAGTGGTGGGCTCGCTGCAAGCA
AATGAACGTGCTGGACTCCTTCATCAACTACTATGATTCCGAGAAGCACGCCGAGAACGCCGTGATTTTT
CTGCATGGTAACGCTGCCTCCAGCTACCTGTGGAGGCACGTCGTGCCTCACATCGAGCCCGTGGCTAGAT
GCATCATCCCTGATCTGATCGGAATGGGTAAGTCCGGCAAGAGCGGGAATGGCTCATATCGCCTCCTGGA
TCACTACAAGTACCTCACCGCTTGGTTCGAGCTGCTGAACCTTCCAAAGAAAATCATCTTTGTGGGCCAC
GACTGGGGGGCTTGTCTGGCCTTTCACTACTCCTACGAGCACCAAGACAAGATCAAGGCCATCGTCCATG
CTGAGAGTGTCGTGGACGTGATCGAGTCCTGGGACGAGTGGCCTGACATCGAGGAGGATATCGCCCTGAT
CAAGAGCGAAGAGGGCGAGAAAATGGTGCTTGAGAATAACTTCTTCGTCGAGACCATGCTCCCAAGCAAG
ATCATGCGGAAACTGGAGCCTGAGGAGTTCGCTGCCTACCTGGAGCCATTCAAGGAGAAGGGCGAGGTTA
GACGGCCTACCCTCTCCTGGCCTCGCGAGATCCCTCTCGTTAAGGGAGGCAAGCCCGACGTCGTCCAGAT
TGTCCGCAACTACAACGCCTACCTTCGGGCCAGCGACGATCTGCCTAAGATGTTCATCGAGTCCGACCCT
GGGTTCTTTTCCAACGCTATTGTCGAGGGAGCTAAGAAGTTCCCTAACACCGAGTTCGTGAAGGTGAAGG
GCCTCCACTTCAGCCAGGAGGACGCTCCAGATGAAATGGGTAAGTACATCAAGAGCTTCGTGGAGCGCGT
GCTGAAGAACGAGCAGTCTAGGCGATCGCTCGAGCCCGGGAATTCGGTCGACATGAAGCAGCCGATCATG
GCGGATGGCCCCAGGTGTAAGCGCAGAAAGCAGGCGAACCCGCGGCGCAATAACGTTACAAATTATAATA
CTGTGGTAGAAACAAATTCAGATTCAGATGATGAAGACAAACTGCATATTGTGGAAGAAGAAAGTGTTAC
AGATGCAGCTGACTGTGAAGGTGTACCAGAGGATGACCTGCCAACAGACCAGACAGTGTTACCAGGGAGG
AGCAGTGAAAGAGAAGGGAATGCTAAGAACTGCTGGGAGGATGACAGAAAGGAAGGGCAAGAAATCCTGG
GGCCTGAAGCTCAGGCAGATGAAGCAGGATGTACAGTAAAAGATGATGAATGCGAGTCAGATGCAGAAAA
TGAGCAAAACCATGATCCTAATGTTGAAGAGTTTCTACAACAACAAGACACTGCTGTCATTTTTCCTGAG
GCACCTGAAGAGGACCAGAGGCAGGGCACACCAGAAGCCAGTGGTCATGATGAAAATGGAACACCAGATG
CATTTTCACAATTACTCACCTGTCCATATTGTGATAGAGGCTATAAACGCTTTACCTCTCTGAAAGAACA
CATTAAATATCGTCATGAAAAGAATGAAGATAACTTTAGTTGCTCCCTGTGCAGTTACACCTTTGCATAC
AGAACCCAACTTGAACGTCACATGACATCACATAAATCAGGAAGAGATCAAAGACATGTGACGCAGTCTG
GGTGTAATCGTAAATTCAAATGCACTGAGTGTGGAAAAGCTTTCAAATACAAACATCACCTAAAAGAGCA
CTTAAGAATTCACAGTGGAGAGAAGCCATATGAATGCCCAAACTGCAAGAAACGCTTTTCCCATTCTGGC
TCCTATAGCTCACACATAAGCAGTAAGAAATGTATCAGCTTGATACCTGTGAATGGGCGACCAAGAACAG
GACTCAAGACATCTCAGTGTTCTTCACCGTCTCTTTCAGCATCACCAGGCAGTCCCACACGACCACAGAT
ACGGCAAAAGATAGAGAATAAACCCCTTCAAGAACAACTTTCTGTTAACCAAATTAAAACTGAACCTGTG
GATTATGAATTCAAACCCATAGTGGTTGCTTCAGGAATCAACTGTTCAACCCCTTTACAAAATGGGGTTT
TCACTGGTGGTGGCCCATTACAGGCAACCAGTTCTCCTCAGGGCATGGTGCAAGCTGTTGTTCTGCCAAC
AGTTGGTTTGGTGTCTCCCATAAGTATCAATTTAAGTGATATTCAGAATGTACTTAAAGTGGCGGTAGAT
GGTAATGTAATAAGGCAAGTGTTGGAGAATAATCAAGCCAATCTTGCATCCAAAGAACAAGAAACAATCA
ATGCTTCACCCATACAACAAGGTGGCCATTCTGTTATTTCAGCCATCAGTCTTCCTTTGGTTGATCAAGA
TGGAACAACCAAAATTATCATCAACTACAGTCTTGAGCAGCCTAGCCAACTTCAAGTTGTTCCTCAAAAT
TTAAAAAAAGAAAATCCAGTCGCTACAAACAGTTGTAAAAGTGAAAAGTTACCAGAAGATCTTACTGTTA
AGTCTGAGAAGGACAAAAGCTTTGAAGGGGGGGTTAACGACTCAACATGTCTTCTGTGTGATGATTGTCC
AGGAGATATTAATGCACTTCCAGAATTAAAGCACTATGACCTAAAGCAGCCTACTCAGCCTCCTCCACTC
CCTGCAGCAGAAGCTGAGAAGCCTGAGTCCTCTGTTTCATCAGCTACTGGAGATGGCAATTTGTCTCCTA
GTCAGCCACCTTTAAAGAACCTCTTGTCTCTCCTAAAAGCATATTATGCTTTGAATGCACAACCAAGTGC
AGAAGAGCTCTCAAAAATTGCTGATTCAGTAAACCTACCACTGGATGTAGTAAAAAAGTGGTTTGAAAAG
ATGCAAGCTGGACAGATTTCAGTGCAGTCTTCTGAACCATCTTCTCCTGAACCAGGCAAAGTAAATATCC
CTGCCAAGAACAATGATCAGCCTCAATCTGCAAATGCAAATGAACCCCAGGACAGCACAGTAAATCTACA
AAGTCCTTTGAAGATGACTAACTCCCCAGTTTTACCAGTGGGATCAACCACCAATGGTTCCAGAAGTAGT
ACACCATCCCCATCACCTCTAAACCTTTCCTCATCCAGAAATACACAGGGTTACTTGTACACAGCTGAGG
GTGCACAAGAAGAGCCACAAGTAGAACCTCTTGATCTTTCACTACCAAAGCAACAGGGAGAATTATTAGA
AAGGTCAACTATCACTAGTGTTTACCAGAACAGTGTTTATTCTGTCCAGGAAGAACCCTTGAACTTGTCT
TGCGCAAAAAAGGAGCCACAAAAGGACAGTTGTGTTACAGACTCAGAACCAGTTGTAAATGTAATCCCAC
CAAGTGCCAACCCCATAAATATCGCTATACCTACAGTCACTGCCCAGTTACCCACAATCGTGGCCATTGC
TGACCAGAACAGTGTTCCATGCTTAAGAGCGCTAGCTGCCAATAAGCAAACGATTCTGATTCCCCAGGTG
GCATACACCTACTCAACTACGGTCAGCCCTGCAGTCCAAGAACCACCCTTGAAAGTGATCCAGCCAAATG
GAAATCAGGATGAAAGACAAGATACTAGCTCAGAAGGAGTATCAAATGTAGAGGATCAGAATGACTCTGA
TTCTACACCGCCCAAAAAGAAAATGCGGAAGACAGAAAATGGAATGTATGCTTGTGATTTGTGTGACAAG
ATATTCCAAAAGAGTAGTTCATTATTGAGACATAAATATGAACACACAGGTAAAAGACCTCATGAGTGTG
GAATCTGTAAAAAGGCATTTAAACACAAACATCATTTGATTGAACACATGCGATTACATTCTGGAGAAAA
GCCCTATCAATGTGACAAATGTGGAAAGCGCTTCTCACACTCTGGGTCTTATTCTCAACACATGAATCAT
CGCTACTCCTACTGTAAGAGAGAAGCGGAAGAACGTGACAGCACAGAGCAGGAAGAGGCAGGGCCTGAAA
TCCTCTCGAATGAGCACGTGGGTGCCAGGGCGTCTCCCTCACAGGGCGACTCGGACGAGAGAGAGAGTTT
GACAAGGGAAGAGGATGAAGACAGTGAAAAAGAGGAAGAGGAGGAGGATAAAGAGATGGAAGAATTGCAG
GAAGAAAAAGAATGTGAAAAACCACAAGGGGATGAGGAAGAGGAGGAGGAGGAGGAAGAAGTGGAAGAAG
AAGAGGTAGAAGAGGCAGAGAATGAGGGAGAAGAAGCAAAAACTGAAGGTCTGATGAAGGATGACAGGGC
TGAAAGTCAAGCAAGCAGCTTAGGACAAAAAGTAGGCGAGAGTAGTGAGCAAGTGTCTGAAGAAAAGACA
AATGAAGCCTAAGCGGCCGCTGGCCGCAATAAAATATCTTTATTTTCATTACATCTGTGTGTTGGTTTTT
TGTGTGAGGATCCAGGTGGCACTTTTCGGGGAAATGTGCGCGGAACCCCTATTTGTTTATTTTTCTAAAT
ACATTCAAATATGTATCCGCTCATGAGACAATAACCCTGATAAATGCTTCAATAATATTGAAAAAGGAAG
AGTATGAGTATTCAACATTTCCGTGTCGCCCTTATTCCCTTTTTTGCGGCATTTTGCCTTCCTGTTTTTG
CTCACCCAGAAACGCTGGTGAAAGTAAAAGATGCTGAAGATCAGTTGGGTGCACGAGTGGGTTACATCGA
ACTGGATCTCAACAGCGGTAAGATCCTTGAGAGTTTTCGCCCCGAAGAACGTTTTCCAATGATGAGCACT
TTTAAAGTTCTGCTATGTGGCGCGGTATTATCCCGTATTGACGCCGGGCAAGAGCAACTCGGTCGCCGCA
TACACTATTCTCAGAATGACTTGGTTGAGTACTCACCAGTCACAGAAAAGCATCTTACGGATGGCATGAC
AGTAAGAGAATTATGCAGTGCTGCCATAACCATGAGTGATAACACTGCGGCCAACTTACTTCTGACAACG
ATCGGAGGACCGAAGGAGCTAACCGCTTTTTTGCACAACATGGGGGATCATGTAACTCGCCTTGATCGTT
GGGAACCGGAGCTGAATGAAGCCATACCAAACGACGAGCGTGACACCACGATGCCTGTAGCAATGGCAAC
AACGTTGCGCAAACTATTAACTGGCGAACTACTTACTCTAGCTTCCCGGCAACAATTAATAGACTGGATG
GAGGCGGATAAAGTTGCAGGACCACTTCTGCGCTCGGCCCTTCCGGCTGGCTGGTTTATTGCTGATAAAT
CTGGAGCCGGTGAGCGTGGGTCTCGCGGTATCATTGCAGCACTGGGGCCAGATGGTAAGCCCTCCCGTAT
CGTAGTTATCTACACGACGGGGAGTCAGGCAACTATGGATGAACGAAATAGACAGATCGCTGAGATAGGT
GCCTCACTGATTAAGCATTGGTAACTGTCAGACCAAGTTTACTCATATATACTTTAGATTGATTTAAAAC
TTCATTTTTAATTTAAAAGGATCTAGGTGAAGATCCTTTTTGATAATCTCATGACCAAAATCCCTTAACG
TGAGTTTTCGTTCCACTGAGCGTCAGACCCCGTAGAAAAGATCAAAGGATCTTCTTGAGATCCTTTTTTT
CTGCGCGTAATCTGCTGCTTGCAAACAAAAAAACCACCGCTACCAGCGGTGGTTTGTTTGCCGGATCAAG
AGCTACCAACTCTTTTTCCGAAGGTAACTGGCTTCAGCAGAGCGCAGATACCAAATACTGTTCTTCTAGT
GTAGCCGTAGTTAGGCCACCACTTCAAGAACTCTGTAGCACCGCCTACATACCTCGCTCTGCTAATCCTG
TTACCAGTGGCTGCTGCCAGTGGCGATAAGTCGTGTCTTACCGGGTTGGACTCAAGACGATAGTTACCGG
ATAAGGCGCAGCGGTCGGGCTGAACGGGGGGTTCGTGCACACAGCCCAGCTTGGAGCGAACGACCTACAC
CGAACTGAGATACCTACAGCGTGAGCTATGAGAAAGCGCCACGCTTCCCGAAGGGAGAAAGGCGGACAGG
TATCCGGTAAGCGGCAGGGTCGGAACAGGAGAGCGCACGAGGGAGCTTCCAGGGGGAAACGCCTGGTATC
TTTATAGTCCTGTCGGGTTTCGCCACCTCTGACTTGAGCGTCGATTTTTGTGATGCTCGTCAGGGGGGCG
GAGCCTATGGAAAAACGCCAGCAACGCGGCCTTTTTACGGTTCCTGGCCTTTTGCTGGCCTTTTGCTCAC
ATGGCTCGAC
