>Addgene plasmid #42105 | pLuc-CDS-m640-2 | addgene partial sequence | sequence record 59651 | RenLuc3F 5'-GTACATCAAGAGCTTCGTGG-3'
CAGTCTAGGCGATCGCTCGAGCCCGGGAATTCGGTCGACATGAAGCAGCCGATCATGGCGGATGGCCCCA
GGTGTAAGCGCAGAAAGCAGGCGAACCCGCGGCGCAATAACGTTACAAATTATAATACTGTGGTAGAAAC
AAATTCAGATTCAGATGATGAAGACAAACTGCATATTGTGGAAGAAGAAAGTGTTACAGATGCAGCTGAC
TGTGAAGGTGTACCAGAGGATGACCTGCCAACAGACCAGACAGTGTTACCAGGGAGGAGCAGTGAAAGAG
AAGGGAATGCTAAGAACTGCTGGGAGGATGACAGAAAGGAAGGGCAAGAAATCCTGGGGCCTGAAGCTCA
GGCAGATGAAGCAGGATGTACAGTAAAAGATGATGAATGCGAGTCAGATGCAGAAAATGAGCAAAACCAT
GATCCTAATGTTGAAGAGTTTCTACAACAACAAGACACTGCTGTCATTTTTCCTGAGGCACCTGAAGAGG
ACCAGAGGCAGGGCACACCAGAAGCCAGTGGTCATGATGAAAATGGAACACCAGATGCATTTTCACAATT
ACTCACCTGTCCATATTGTGATAGAGGCTATAAACGCTTTACCTCTCTGAAAGAACACATTAAATATCGT
CATGAAAAGAATGAAGATAACTTTAGTTGCTCCCTGTGCAGTTACACCTTTGCATACAGAACCCAACTTG
AACGTCACATGACATCACATAAATCAGGAAGAGATCAAAGACATGTGACGCAGTCTGGGTGTAATCGTAA
ATTCAAATGCACTGAGTGTGGAAAAGCTTTCAAATACAAACATCACCTAAAAGAGCACTTAAGAATTCAC
AGTGGAGAGAAGCCATATGAATGCCCAAACTGCAAGAAACGCTTTTCCCATTCTGGCTCCTATAGCTCAC
ACATAAGCAGTAAGAAATGTATCAGCT
