>Addgene plasmid #42105 | pLuc-CDS-m640-2 | addgene partial sequence | sequence record 60131 | hZEB1-F1 5'-agacatgtgacgcagtctgg-3'
TGAGTGTGGAAAAGCTTTCAAATACAAACATCACCTAAAAGAGCACTTAAGAATTCACAGTGGAGAGAAG
CCATATGAATGCCCAAACTGCAAGAAACGCTTTTCCCATTCTGGCTCCTATAGCTCACACATAAGCAGTA
AGAAATGTATCAGCTTGATACCTGTGAATGGGCGACCAAGAACAGGACTCAAGACATCTCAGTGTTCTTC
ACCGTCTCTTTCAGCATCACCAGGCAGTCCCACACGACCACAGATACGGCAAAAGATAGAGAATAAACCC
CTTCAAGAACAACTTTCTGTTAACCAAATTAAAACTGAACCTGTGGATTATGAATTCAAACCCATAGTGG
TTGCTTCAGGAATCAACTGTTCAACCCCTTTACAAAATGGGGTTTTCACTGGTGGTGGCCCATTACAGGC
AACCAGTTCTCCTCAGGGCATGGTGCAAGCTGTTGTTCTGCCAACAGTTGGTTTGGTGTCTCCCATAAGT
ATCAATTTAAGTGATATTCAGAATGTACTTAAAGTGGCGGTAGATGGTAATGTAATAAGGCAAGTGTTGG
AGAATAATCAAGCCAATCTTGCATCCAAAGAACAAGAAACAATCAATGCTTCACCCATACAACAAGGTGG
CCATTCTGTTATTTCAGCCATCAGTCTTCCTTTGGTTGATCAAGATGGAACAACCAAAATTATCATCAAC
TACAGTCTTGAGCAGCCTAGCCAACTTCAAGTTGTTCCTCAAAATTTAAAAAAAGAAAATCCAGTCGCTA
CAAACAGTTGTAAAAGTGAAAAGTTACCAGAAGATCTTACTGTTAAGTCTGAGAAGGACAAAAGCTTTGA
AGGGGGGGTTAACGACTCAACATGTCTTCTGTGTGATGATTGTCCAGGAGATATTAATGCACTTCCAGAA
TTAAAGCACTATGACCTAAAGCAGCC
