>Addgene plasmid #42105 | pLuc-CDS-m640-2 | addgene partial sequence | sequence record 60132 | hZEB1-R1 5'-agcgctcttaagcatggaac-3'
GATTGTGGGTAACTGGGCAGTGACTGTAGGTATAGCGATATTTATGGGGTTGGCACTTGGTGGGATTACA
TTTACAACTGGTTCTGAGTCTGTAACACAACTGTCCTTTTGTGGCTCCTTTTTTGCGCAAGACAAGTTCA
AGGGTTCTTCCTGGACAGAATAAACACTGTTCTGGTAAACACTAGTGATAGTTGACCTTTCTAATAATTC
TCCCTGTTGCTTTGGTAGTGAAAGATCAAGAGGTTCTACTTGTGGCTCTTCTTGTGCACCCTCAGCTGTG
TACAAGTAACCCTGTGTATTTCTGGATGAGGAAAGGTTTAGAGGTGATGGGGATGGTGTACTACTTCTGG
AACCATTGGTGGTTGATCCCACTGGTAAAACTGGGGAGTTAGTCATCTTCAAAGGACTTTGTAGATTTAC
TGTGCTGTCCTGGGGTTCATTTGCATTTGCAGATTGAGGCTGATCATTGTTCTTGGCAGGGATATTTACT
TTGCCTGGTTCAGGAGAAGATGGTTCAGAAGACTGCACTGAAATCTGTCCAGCTTGCATCTTTTCAAACC
ACTTTTTTACTACATCCAGTGGTAGGTTTACTGAATCAGCAATTTTTGAGAGCTCTTCTGCACTTGGTTG
TGCATTCAAAGCATAATATGCTTTTAGGAGAGACAAGAGGTTCTTTAAAGGTGGCTGACTAGGAGACAAA
TTGCCATCTCCAGTAGCTGATGAAACAGAGGACTCAGGCTTCTCAGCTTCTGCTGCAGGGAGTGGAGGAG
GCTGAGTAGGCTGCTTTAGGTCATAGTGCTTTAATTCTGGAAGTGCATTAATATCTCCTGGACA
